>Addgene plasmid #15914 | LTRi EGFP | depositor full sequence | sequence record 8426 | Author sequence
TCGCGCGTTTCGGTGATGACGGTGAAAACCTCTGACACATGCAGCTCCCGGAGACGGTCACAGCTTGTCT
GTAAGCGGATGCCGGGAGCAGACAAGCCCGTCAGGGCGCGTCAGCGGGTGTTGGCGGGTGTCGGGGCTGG
CTTAACTATGCGGCATCAGAGCAGATTGTACTGAGAGTGCACCATATGCGGTGTGAAATACCGCACAGAT
GCGTAAGGAGAAAATACCGCATCAGGCGCCATTCGCCATTCAGGCTGCGCAACTGTTGGGAAGGGCGATC
GGTGCGGGCCTCTTCGCTATTACGCCAGCTGGCGAAAGGGGGATGTGCTGCAAGGCGATTAAGTTGGGTA
ACGCCAGGGTTTTCCCAGTCACGACGTTGTAAAACGACGGCCAGTGAATTATCCTGCTCCCTGCTTGTGT
GTTGGAGGTCGCTGAGTAGTGCGCGAGCAAAATTTAAGCTACAACAAGGCAAGGCTTGACCGACAATTGC
ATGAAGAATCTGCTTAGGGTTAGGCGTTTTGCGCTGCTTCGCGATGTACGGGCCAGATATACGCGTATCT
GAGGGGACTAGGGTGTGTTTAGGCGAAAAGCGGGGCTTCGGTTGTACGCGGTTAGGAGTCCCCTCAGGAT
ATAGTAGTTTCGCTTTTGCATAGGGAGGGGGAAATGTAGTCTTATGCAATACTCTTGTAGTCTTGCAACA
TGGTAACGATGAGTTAGCAACATGCCTTACAAGGAGAGAAAAAGCACCGTGCATGCCGATTGGTGGAAGT
AAGGTGGTACGATCGTGCCTTATTAGGAAGGCAACAGACGGGTCTGACATGGATTGGACGAACCACTGAA
TTCCGCATTGCAGAGATATTGTATTTAAGTGCCTAGCTCGATACAATAAACGCCATTTGACCATTCACCA
CATTGGTGTGCACCAGATCTAAGCTTGGACAAACTACCTACAGAGATTTAAAGCTCTAAGGTAAATATAA
AATTTACTAGGTTGTGGAATTGTGAGCGCTCACAATTCCACAGTCGACCCTAGGTTGTGGAATTGTGAGC
GCTCACAATTCCACAGTCGACCCTAGGTTGTGGAATTGTGAGCGCTCACAATTCCACAGTCGACCCTAGT
GTATAATGTGTTAAACTACGGATCCGTCTCCCATTAGGCCTACAATGGTGAGACAAGTAGCCAACAGGGA
AGGGTTGCAAATATCATTTGGGCACACCTATGATAATATTGATGAAGCAGACAGTATTCAGCAAGTAACT
GAGAGGTGGGAAGCTCAAAGCCAAAGTCCTAATGTGCAGTCAGGTGAATTTATTGAAAAATTTGAGGCTC
CTGGTGGTGCAAATCAAAGAACTGCTCCTCAGGGATCCTAATTGTTTGTGTATTTTAGATTCCAACCAAG
CTTGCGGCCGCTCAGGAGCTAAGGAATTGATCCTCTAGAGTCGACCTGCAGCACAACCATGGTGAGCAAG
GGCGAGGAGCTGTTCACCGGGGTGGTGCCCATCCTGGTCGAGCTGGACGGCGACGTAAACGGCCACAAGT
TCAGCGTGTCCGGCGAGGGCGAGGGCGATGCCACCTACGGCAAGCTGACCCTGAAGTTCATCTGCACCAC
CGGCAAGCTGCCCGTGCCCTGGCCCACCCTCGTGACCACCCTGACCTACGGCGTGCAGTGCTTCAGCCGC
TACCCCGACCACATGAAGCAGCACGACTTCTTCAAGTCCGCCATGCCCGAAGGCTACGTCCAGGAGCGCA
CCATCTTCTTCAAGGACGACGGCAACTACAAGACCCGCGCCGAGGTGAAGTTCGAGGGCGACACCCTGGT
GAACCGCATCGAGCTGAAGGGCATCGACTTCAAGGAGGACGGCAACATCCTGGGGCACAAGCTGGAGTAC
AACTACAACAGCCACAACGTCTATATCATGGCCGACAAGCAGAAGAACGGCATCAAGGTGAACTTCAAGA
TCCGCCACAACATCGAGGACGGCAGCGTGCAGCTCGCCGACCACTACCAGCAGAACACCCCCATCGGCGA
CGGCCCCGTGCTGCTGCCCGACAACCACTACCTGAGCACCCAGTCCGCCCTGAGCAAAGACCCCAACGAG
AAGCGCGATCACATGGTCCTGCTGGAGTTCGTGACCGCCGCCGGGATCACTCTCGGCATGGACGAGCTGT
ACAAGTAAAGCGGCCGCGACTCTAGATCATAATCAGCCATACCACATTTGTAGAGGTTTTACTTGCTTTA
AAAAACCTCCCACACCTCCCCCTGAACCTGAAACATAAAATGAATGCACTACACAAATCAGCGATTTTAA
TGGTTACAAATAAAGCAATAGCATCACAAATTTCACAAATAAAGCATTTTTTTCACTGCAAGCTTGGCGT
AATCATGGTCATAGCTGTTTCCTGTGTGAAATTGTTATCCGCTCACAATTCCACACAACATACGAGCCGG
AAGCATAAAGTGTAAAGCCTGGGGTGCCTAATGAGTGAGCTAACTCACATTAATTGCGTTGCGCTCACTG
CCCGCTTTCCAGTCGGGAAACCTGTCGTGCCAGCTGCATTAATGAATCGGCCAACGCGCGGGGAGAGGCG
GTTTGCGTATTGGGCGCTCTTCCGCTGCAACTGTTGGGAAGGGCGATCGGTGCGGGCCTCTTCGCTATTA
CGCCAGCTGGCGAAAGGGGGATGTGCTGCAAGGCGATTAAGTTGGGTAACGCCAGGGTTTTCCCAGTCAC
GACGTTGTAAAACGACGGCCAGTGAATTGTAATACGACTCACTATAGGGCGAATTGGGCCTTTTTCTACA
CAAATCAGCGATTTTCTCTTGAAAAATCGCTGATTTGTGTAGCGGTGTTTCGTCCTTTCCACAAGATATA
TAACTCTATCAATGATAGAGTACTTTCAAGTTACGGTAAGCATATGATAGTCCATTTTAAAACATAATTT
TAAAACTGCAAACTACCCAAGAAATTATTACTTTCTACGTCACGTATTTTGTACTAATATCTTTGTGTTT
ACAGTCAAATTAATTCTAATTATCTCTCTAACAGCCTTGTATCGTATATGCAAATATGAAGGAATCATGG
GAAATAGGCCCTCTTCCTGCCCGACCTTGGCGCGCGCTCGGCGCGCGGTCACGCTCCGTCACGTGGTGCG
TTTTGCCTAATCACTAGTGAATTCTAGTTATTAATAGTAATCAATTACGGGGTCATTAGTTCATAGCCCA
TATATGGAGTTCCGCGTTACATAACTTACGGTAAATGGCCCGCCTGGCTGACCGCCCAACGACCCCCGCC
CATTGACGTCAATAATGACGTATGTTCCCATAGTAACGCCAATAGGGACTTTCCATTGACGTCAATGGGT
GGAGTATTTACGGTAAACTGCCCACTTGGCAGTACATCAAGTGTATCATATGCCAAGTACGCCCCCTATT
GACGTCAATGACGGTAAATGGCCCGCCTGGCATTATGCCCAGTACATGACCTTATGGGACTTTCCTACTT
GGCAGTACATCTACGTATTAGTCATCGCTATTACCATGGTGATGCGGTTTTGGCAGTACATCAATGGGCG
TGGATAGCGGTTTGACTCACGGGGATTTCCAAGTCTCCACCCCATTGACGTCAATGGGAGTTTGTTTTGG
CACCAAAATCAACGGGACTTTCCAAAATGTCGTAACAACTCCGCCCCATTGACGCAAATGGGCGGTAGGC
GTGTACGGTGGGAGGTCTATATAAGCAGAGCTGGTTTAGTGAACCGTCAGATCGGATCCTCTAGAGTCGA
CCATTGCCGCCACCATGAAACCAGTAACGTTATACGATGTCGCAGAGTATGCCGGTGTCTCTTATCAGAC
CGTTTCCCGCGTGGTGAACCAGGCCAGCCACGTTTCTGCGAAAACGCGGGAAAAAGTGGAAGCGGCGATG
GCGGAGCTGAATTACATTCCCAACCGCGTGGCACAACAACTGGCGGGCAAACAGTCGTTGCTGATTGGCG
TTGCCACCTCCAGTCTGGCCCTGCACGCGCCGTCGCAAATTGTCGCGGCGATTAAATCTCGCGCCGATCA
ACTGGGTGCCAGCGTGGTGGTGTCGATGGTAGAACGAAGCGGCGTCGAAGCCTGTAAAGCGGCGGTGCAC
AATCTTCTCGCGCAACGCGTCAGTGGGCTGATCATTAACTATCCGCTGGATGACCAGGATGCCATTGCTG
TGGAAGCTGCCTGCACTAATGTTCCGGCGTTATTTCTTGATGTCTCTGACCAGACACCCATCAACAGTAT
TATTTTCTCCCATGAAGACGGTACGCGACTGGGCGTGGAGCATCTGGTCGCATTGGGTCACCAGCAAATC
GCGCTGTTAGCGGGCCCATTAAGTTCTGTCTCGGCGCGTCTGCGTCTGGCTGGCTGGCATAAATATCTCA
CTCGCAATCAAATTCAGCCGATAGCGGAACGGGAAGGCGACTGGAGTGCCATGTCCGGTTTTCAACAAAC
CATGCAAATGCTGAATGAGGGCATCGTTCCCACTGCGATGCTGGTTGCCAACGATCAGATGGCGCTGGGC
GCAATGCGCGCCATTACCGAGTCCGGGCTGCGCGTTGGTGCGGATATCTCGGTAGTGGGATACGACGATA
CCGAAGACAGCTCATGTTATATCCCGCCGTTAACCACCATCAAACAGGATTTTCGCCTGCTGGGGCAAAC
CAGCGTGGACCGCTTGCTGCAACTCTCTCAGGGCCAGGCGGTGAAGGGCAATCAGCTGTTGCCCGTCTCA
CTGGTGAAAAGAAAAACCACCCTGGCGCCCAATACGCAAACCGCCTCTCCCCGCGCGTTGGCCGATTCAT
TAATGCAGCTGGCACGACAGGTTTCCCGACTGGAAAGCGGGCAGAGCAGCCTGAGGCCTCCTAAGAAGAA
GAGGAAGGTTTGAGCGCAACGCAATTAATGTAAGTTAGCTCACTCATTAGGCACCCCAGGCTTTACACTT
TATGCTTCCGACCTGCAGCCCCTTGGATCTTTGTGAAGGAACCTTACTTCTGTGGTGTGACATAATTGGA
CAAACTACCTACAGAGATTTAAAGCTCTAAGGTAAATATAAAATTTTTAAGTGTATAATGTGTTAAACTA
CTGATTCTAATTGTTTGTGTATTTTAGATCACAGTCCCAAGGCTCATTTCAGGCCCCTCAGTCCTCACAG
TCTGTTCATGATCATAATCAGCCATACCACATTTGTAGAGGTTTTACTTGCTTTAAAAAACCTCCCACAC
CTCCCCCTGAACCTGAAACATAAAATGAATGCAATTGTTGTTGTTAACTTGTTTATTGCAGCTTATAATG
GTTACAAATAAAGCAATAGCATCACAAATTTCACAAATAAAGCATTTTTTTCACTGCATTCTAGTTGTGG
TTTGTCCAAACTCATCAATGTATCTTATCATGTCTGGGCCCAAGCTTGGCGTAATCATGGTCATAGCTGT
TTCCTGTGTGAAATTGTTATCCGCTCACAATTCCACACAACATACGAGCCGGAAGCATAAAGTGTAAAGC
CTGGGGTGCCTAATGAGTGAGCTAACTCACATTAATTGCGTTGCGCTCACTGCCCGCTTTCCAGTCGGGA
AACCTGTCGTGCCAGCTGCATTAATGAATCGGCCAACGCGCGGGGAGAGGCGGTTTGCGTATTGGGCGCT
CTTCCGCTTCCTCGCTCACTGACTCGCTGCGCTCGGTCGTTCGGCTGCGGCGAGCGGTATCAGCTCACTC
AAAGGCGGTAATACGGTTATCCACAGAATCAGGGGATAACGCAGGAAAGAACATGACATGTGGCCCTCTA
GACTCGACACGTTTTGGCCGAAGTTCCTATTCTCTAGAAAGTATAGGAACTTCGCGGCCAATTCTACCGG
GTAGGGGAGGCGCTTTTCCCAAGGCAGTCTGGAGCATGCGCTTTAGCAGCCCCGCTGGGCACTTGGCGCT
ACACAAGTGGCCTCTGGCCTCGCACACATTCCACATCCACCGGTAGGCGCCAACCGGCTCCGTTCTTTGG
TGGCCCCTTCGCGCCACCTTCTACTCCTCCCCTAGTCAGGAAGTTCCCCCCCGCCCCGCAGCTCGCGTCG
TGCAGGACGTGACAAATGGAAGTAGCACGTCTCACTAGTCTCGTGCAGATGGACAGCACCGCTGAGCAAT
GGAAGCGGGTAGGCCTTTGGGGCAGCGGCCAATAGCAGCTTTGCTCCTTCGCTTTCTGGGCTCAGAGGCT
GGGAAGGGGTGGGTCCGGGGGCGGGCTCAGGGGCGGGCTCAGGGGCGGGGCGGGCGCCCGAAGGTCCTCC
GGAGGCCCGGCATTCTGCACGCTTCAAAAGCGCACGTCTGCCGCGCTGTTCTCCTCTTCCTCATCTCCGG
GCCTTTCGACCTGCAGCCAATATGGGATCGGCCATTGAACAAGATGGATTGCACGCAGGTTCTCCGGCCG
CTTGGGTGGAGAGGCTATTCGGCTATGACTGGGCACAACAGACAATCGGCTGCTCTGATGCCGCCGTGTT
CCGGCTGTCAGCGCAGGGGCGCCCGGTTCTTTTTGTCAAGACCGACCTGTCCGGTGCCCTGAATGAACTG
CAGGACGAGGCAGCGCGGCTATCGTGGCTGGCCACGACGGGCGTTCCTTGCGCAGCTGTGCTCGACGTTG
TCACTGAAGCGGGAAGGGACTGGCTGCTATTGGGCGAAGTGCCGGGGCAGGATCTCCTGTCATCTCACCT
TGCTCCTGCCGAGAAAGTATCCATCATGGCTGATGCAATGCGGCGGCTGCATACGCTTGATCCGGCTACC
TGCCCATTCGACCACCAAGCGAAACATCGCATCGAGCGAGCACGTACTCGGATGGAAGCCGGTCTTGTCG
ATCAGGATGATCTGGACGAAGAGCATCAGGGGCTCGCGCCAGCCGAACTGTTCGCCAGGCTCAAGGCGCG
CATGCCCGACGGCGAGGATCTCGTCGTGACCCATGGCGATGCCTGCTTGCCGAATATCATGGTGGAAAAT
GGCCGCTTTTCTGGATTCATCGACTGTGGCCGGCTGGGTGTGGCGGACCGCTATCAGGACATAGCGTTGG
CTACCCGTGATATTGCTGAAGAGCTTGGCGGCGAATGGGCTGACCGCTTCCTCGTGCTTTACGGTATCGC
CGCTCCCGATTCGCAGCGCATCGCCTTCTATCGCCTTCTTGACGAGTTCTTCTGAGGGGATCCGCTGTAA
GTCTGCAGAAATTGATGATCTATTAAACAATAAAGATGTCCACTAAAATGGAAGTTTTTCCTGTCATACT
TTGTTAAGAAGGGTGAGAACAGAGTACCTACATTTTGAATGGAAGGATTGGAGCTACGGGGGTGGGGGTG
GGGTGGGATTAGATAAATGCCTGCTCTTTACTGAAGGCTCTTTACTATTGCTTTATGATAATGTTTCATA
GTTGGATATCATAATTTAAACAAGCAAAACCAAATTAAGGGCCAGCTCATTCCTCCCACTCATGATCTAT
AGATCTATAGATCTCTCGTGGGATCATTGTTTTTCTCTTGATTCCCACTTTGTGGTTCTAAGTACTGTGN
TTNCCAAATGTGTCAGTTTCATAGCCTGAAGAACGAGATCAGCAGCCTCTGTTCCAACATACACTTCATT
CTNCAGTATTGTTTTGCCAAGTTCTAATTCCATCAGAAGCTTATCGATACCCGTCGAGGGAAGTTCCTAT
TCTCTAGAAAGTATAGGAACTTCGTCGAGCGGCCGCCAGTGTGATGGATTCGACCAGACATGATAAGATA
CATTGATGAGTTTGGACAAACCACAACTAGAATGCAGTGAAAAAAATGCTTTATTTGTGAAATTTGTGAT
GCTATTGCTTTATTTGTAACCATTATAAGCTGCAATAAACAAGTTCTGCTTTAATAAGATCTGAATTCCC
GGGATCCGCTGTACGCGGACCCACTTTCACATTTAAGTTGTTTTTCTAATCCGCATATGATCAATTCAAG
GCCGAATAAGAAGGCTGGCTCTGCACCTTGGTGATCAAATAATTCGATAGCTTGTCGTAATAATGGCGGC
ATACTATCAGTAGTAGGTGTTTCCCTTTCTTCTTTAGCGACTTGATGCTCTTGATCTTCCAATACGCAAC
CTAAAGTAAAATGCCCCACAGCGCTGAGTGCATATAATGCATTCTCTAGTGAAAAACCTTGTTGGCATAA
AAAGGCTAATTGATTTTCGAGAGTTTCATACTGTTTTTCTGTAGGCCGTGTACCTAAATGTACTTTTGCT
CCATCGCGATGACTTAGTAAAGCACATCTAAAACTTTTAGCGTTATTACGTAAAAAATCTTGCCAGCTTT
CCCCTTCTAAAGGGCAAAAGTGAGTATGGTGCCTATCTAACATCTCAATGGCTAAGGCGTCGAGCAAAGC
CCGCTTATTTTTTACATGCCAATACAATGTAGGCTGCTCTACACCTAGCTTCTGGGCGAGTTTACGGGTT
GTTAAACCTTCGATTCCGACCTCATTAAGCAGCTCTAATGCGCTGTTAATCACTTTACTTTTATCTAATC
TAGACATATCAATTCGCCCTATAGTGAGTCGTATTACAATTCTTTGCCAAAATGATGAGACAGCACAATA
ACCAGCACGTTGCCCAGGAGCTGTAGGAAAAAGAAGAAGGCATGAACATGGTTAGCAGAGGGGCCCGTTC
TTTACGATGCCATTGGGATATATCAACGGTGGTATATCCAGTGATTTTTTTCTCCATTTTAGCTTCCTTA
GCTCCTGAGCGGCCGCAAGCTTGGTTGGAATCTAAAATACACAAACAATTAGGATCCCTGAGGAGCAGTT
CTTTGATTTGCACCACCAGGAGCCTCAAATTTTTCAATAAATTCACCTGACTGCACATTAGGACTTTGGC
TTTGAGCTTCCCACCTCTCAGTTACTTGCTGAATACTGTCTGCTTCATCAATATTATCATAGGTGTGCCC
AAATGATATTTGCAACCCTTCCCTGTTGGCTACTTGTCTCACCATTGTAGGCCTAATGGGAGACGGATCC
GTAGTTTAACACATTATACACTAGGGTCGACTGTGGAATTGTGAGCGCTCACAATTCCACAACCTAGGGT
CGACTGTGGAATTGTGAGCGCTCACAATTCCACAACCTAGGGTCGACTGTGGAATTGTGAGCGCTCACAA
TTCCACAACCTAGTAAATTTTATATTTACCTTAGAGCTTTAAATCTCTGTAGGTAGTTTGTCCAAGCTTA
GATCCTGCAGGTCGACTCTAGAGGATCCGATCTGACGGTTCACTAAACCAGCTCTGCTTATATAGACCTC
CCACCGTACACGCCTACCGCCCATTTGCGTCAATGGGGCGGAGTTGTTACGACATTTTGGAAAGTCCCGT
TGATTTTGGTGCCAAAACAAACTCCCATTGACGTCAATGGGGTGGAGACTTGGAAATCCCCGTGAGTCAA
ACCGCTATCCACGCCCATTGATGTACTGCCAAAACCGCATCACCATGGTAATAGCGATGACTAATACGTA
GATGTACTGCCAAGTAGGAAAGTCCCATAAGGTCATGTACTGGGCATAATGCCAGGCGGGCCATTTACCG
TCATTGACGTCAATAGGGGGCGTACTTGGCATATGATACACTTGATGTACTGCCAAGTGGGCAGTTTACC
GTAAATACTCCACCCATTGACGTCAATGGAAAGTCCCTATTGGCGTTACTATGGGAACATACGTCATTAT
TGACGTCAATGGGCGGGGGTCGTTGGGCGGTCAGCCAGGCGGGCCATTTACCGTAAGTTATGTAACGCGG
AACTCCATATATGGGCTATGAACTAATGACCCCGTAATTGATTACTATTAATAACTAGAATTCACTGGCC
GTCGTTTTACAACGTCGTGACTGGGAAAACCCTGGCGTTACCCAACTTAATCGCCTTGCAGCACATCCCC
CTTTCGCCAGCTGGCGTAATAGCGAAGAGGCCCGCACCGATTAAGCCGGCCATGTGAGCAAAAGGCCAGC
AAAAGGCCAGGAACCGTAAAAAGGCCGCGTTGCTGGCGTTTTTCCATAGGCTCCGCCCCCCTGACGAGCA
TCACAAAAATCGACGCTCAAGTCAGAGGTGGCGAAACCCGACAGGACTATAAAGATACCAGGCGTTTCCC
CCTGGAAGCTCCCTCGTGCGCTCTCCTGTTCCGACCCTGCCGCTTACCGGATACCTGTCCGCCTTTCTCC
CTTCGGGAAGCGTGGCGCTTTCTCATAGCTCACGCTGTAGGTATCTCAGTTCGGTGTAGGTCGTTCGCTC
CAAGCTGGGCTGTGTGCACGAACCCCCCGTTCAGCCCGACCGCTGCGCCTTATCCGGTAACTATCGTCTT
GAGTCCAACCCGGTAAGACACGACTTATCGCCACTGGCAGCAGCCACTGGTAACAGGATTAGCAGAGCGA
GGTATGTAGGCGGTGCTACAGAGTTCTTGAAGTGGTGGCCTAACTACGGCTACACTAGAAGAACAGTATT
TGGTATCTGCGCTCTGCTGAAGCCAGTTACCTTCGGAAAAAGAGTTGGTAGCTCTTGATCCGGCAAACAA
ACCACCGCTGGTAGCGGTGGTTTTTTTGTTTGCAAGCAGCAGATTACGCGCAGAAAAAAAGGATCTCAAG
AAGATCCTTTGATCTTTTCTACGGGGTCTGACGCTCAGTGGAACGAAAACTCACGTTAAGGGATTTTGGT
CATGAGATTATCAAAAAGGATCTTCACCTAGATCCTTTTAAATTAAAAATGAAGTTTTAAATCAATCTAA
AGTATATATGAGTAAACTTGGTCTGACAGTTACCAATGCTTAATCAGTGAGGCACCTATCTCAGCGATCT
GTCTATTTCGTTCATCCATAGTTGCCTGACTCCCCGTCGTGTAGATAACTACGATACGGGAGGGCTTACC
ATCTGGCCCCAGTGCTGCAATGATACCGCGAGACCCACGCTCACCGGCTCCAGATTTATCAGCAATAAAC
CAGCCAGCCGGAAGGGCCGAGCGCAGAAGTGGTCCTGCAACTTTATCCGCCTCCATCCAGTCTATTAATT
GTTGCCGGGAAGCTAGAGTAAGTAGTTCGCCAGTTAATAGTTTGCGCAACGTTGTTGCCATTGCTACAGG
CATCGTGGTGTCACGCTCGTCGTTTGGTATGGCTTCATTCAGCTCCGGTTCCCAACGATCAAGGCGAGTT
ACATGATCCCCCATGTTGTGCAAAAAAGCGGTTAGCTCCTTCGGTCCTCCGATCGTTGTCAGAAGTAAGT
TGGCCGCAGTGTTATCACTCATGGTTATGGCAGCACTGCATAATTCTCTTACTGTCATGCCATCCGTAAG
ATGCTTTTCTGTGACTGGTGAGTACTCAACCAAGTCATTCTGAGAATAGTGTATGCGGCGACCGAGTTGC
TCTTGCCCGGCGTCAATACGGGATAATACCGCGCCACATAGCAGAACTTTAAAAGTGCTCATCATTGGAA
AACGTTCTTCGGGGCGAAAACTCTCAAGGATCTTACCGCTGTTGAGATCCAGTTCGATGTAACCCACTCG
TGCACCCAACTGATCTTCAGCATCTTTTACTTTCACCAGCGTTTCTGGGTGAGCAAAAACAGGAAGGCAA
AATGCCGCAAAAAAGGGAATAAGGGCGACACGGAAATGTTGAATACTCATACTCTTCCTTTTTCAATATT
ATTGAAGCATTTATCAGGGTTATTGTCTCATGAGCGGATACATATTTGAATGTATTTAGAAAAATAAACA
AATAGGGGTTCCGCGCACATTTCCCCGAAAAGTGCCACCTGACGTCTAAGAAACCATTATTATCATGACA
TTAACCTATAAAAATAGGCGTATCACGAGGCCCTTTCGTC
Features (pLannotate 1.2.2; 65 found; start..end, strand, type, name):
    137..236     +  misc_feature   bom (fragment): basis of mobility region from pBR322
    242..399     -  CDS            lacZα (fragment): LacZα fragment of β-galactosidase; lacZ fragment
    534..627     +  ncRNA          Retro dr1: Accession: RF00214 - Retrovirus direct repeat 1 (dr1)
    663..924     +  promoter       RSV promoter: Rous sarcoma virus enhancer/promoter
    935..985     +  intron         large T intron (fragment): SV40 (simian virus 40) large T antigen intron
    998..1017    +  protein_bind   lac operator (symmetric): The lac repressor binds to the lac operator to inhibit transcription in E. coli. This inhibition can be relieved by adding lactose or isopropyl-β-D-thiogalactopyranoside (IPTG). The symmetric lac operator was optimized for tight binding of lac repressor. lac repressor encoded by lacI
   1041..1060    +  protein_bind   lac operator (symmetric): The lac repressor binds to the lac operator to inhibit transcription in E. coli. This inhibition can be relieved by adding lactose or isopropyl-β-D-thiogalactopyranoside (IPTG). The symmetric lac operator was optimized for tight binding of lac repressor. lac repressor encoded by lacI
   1084..1103    +  protein_bind   lac operator (symmetric): The lac repressor binds to the lac operator to inhibit transcription in E. coli. This inhibition can be relieved by adding lactose or isopropyl-β-D-thiogalactopyranoside (IPTG). The symmetric lac operator was optimized for tight binding of lac repressor. lac repressor encoded by lacI
   1118..1139    +  intron         small t intron (fragment): SV40 (simian virus 40) small t antigen intron
   1147..1362    +  CDS            VP2_SV40 (fragment): Experimental evidence at protein level: Swiss-Prot protein existence level 1. Isoform VP4 is a viroporin inducing perforation of cellular membranes to trigger virus progeny release. Forms pores of 3 nm inner diameter. VP4 is expressed about 24 hours after the late structural proteins and is not incorporated into the mature virion. From Simian virus 40 (SV40).
   1368..1388    +  intron         small t intron (fragment): SV40 (simian virus 40) small t antigen intron
   1429..1451    +  misc_feature   MCS (fragment): pUC18/19 multiple cloning site
   1459..2178    +  CDS            EGFP: the original enhanced GFP (Yang et al., 1996) mammalian codon-optimized
   2195..2278    +  CDS            large T antigen (fragment): large T antigen from SV40 (simian virus 40)
   2308..2369    +  polyA_signal   SV40 poly(A) signal (fragment): SV40 polyadenylation signal
   2410..2432    -  protein_bind   lac operator (fragment): The lac repressor binds to the lac operator to inhibit transcription in E. coli. This inhibition can be relieved by adding lactose or isopropyl-β-D-thiogalactopyranoside (IPTG). lac repressor encoded by lacI
   2436..2466    -  promoter       lac promoter: promoter for the E. coli lac operon
   2481..2502    -  protein_bind   CAP binding site: CAP binding activates transcription in the presence of cAMP. E. coli catabolite activator protein
   2515..2607    -  CDS            lacI (fragment): lac repressor; lacI; The lac repressor binds to the lac operator to inhibit transcription in E. coli. This inhibition can be relieved by adding lactose or isopropyl-β-D-thiogalactopyranoside (IPTG).
   2617..2757    -  CDS            lacZα (fragment): LacZα fragment of β-galactosidase; lacZ fragment
   2760..2778    +  promoter       T7 promoter: promoter for bacteriophage T7 RNA polymerase
   2852..2873    -  promoter       U6 promoter (fragment): RNA polymerase III promoter for human U6 snRNA
   2873..2891    -  protein_bind   tet operator: bacterial operator O1 for the tetR and tetA genes tetracycline repressor TetR
   2891..3093    -  promoter       U6 promoter (fragment): RNA polymerase III promoter for human U6 snRNA
   3235..3538    +  enhancer       CMV enhancer: human cytomegalovirus immediate early enhancer
   3539..3742    +  promoter       CMV promoter: human cytomegalovirus (CMV) immediate early promoter
   3764..3782    +  misc_feature   MCS (fragment): pUC18/19 multiple cloning site
   3795..4874    +  CDS            lacI: LACI_ECOLI - Experimental evidence at protein level: Swiss-Prot protein existence level 1. Repressor of the lactose operon. Binds allolactose as an inducer. From Escherichia coli (strain K12).
   4926..4947    +  protein_bind   CAP binding site: CAP binding activates transcription in the presence of cAMP. E. coli catabolite activator protein
   4962..4980    +  promoter       lac promoter (fragment): promoter for the E. coli lac operon
   4996..5070    +  CDS            small t antigen (fragment): SV40 (simian virus 40) small t antigen
   5072..5137    +  intron         small t intron: SV40 (simian virus 40) small t antigen intron
   5139..5273    +  CDS            large T antigen (fragment): large T antigen from SV40 (simian virus 40)
   5296..5417    +  polyA_signal   SV40 poly(A) signal: SV40 polyadenylation signal
   5472..5494    -  protein_bind   lac operator (fragment): The lac repressor binds to the lac operator to inhibit transcription in E. coli. This inhibition can be relieved by adding lactose or isopropyl-β-D-thiogalactopyranoside (IPTG). lac repressor encoded by lacI
   5498..5528    -  promoter       lac promoter: promoter for the E. coli lac operon
   5543..5564    -  protein_bind   CAP binding site: CAP binding activates transcription in the presence of cAMP. E. coli catabolite activator protein
   5577..5669    -  CDS            lacI (fragment): lac repressor; lacI; The lac repressor binds to the lac operator to inhibit transcription in E. coli. This inhibition can be relieved by adding lactose or isopropyl-β-D-thiogalactopyranoside (IPTG).
   5671..5795    -  rep_origin     RSF ori (fragment): Plasmids containing the RSF 1030 origin of replication can be propagated in E. coli cells that contain additional plasmids with compatible origins.
   5830..5863    +  protein_bind   FRT (minimal): supports FLP-mediated excision but not integration (Turan and Bode, 2011) FLP recombinase from the Saccharomyces cerevisiae 2μ plasmid
   5879..6378    +  promoter       PGK promoter: mouse phosphoglycerate kinase 1 promoter
   6392..7195    +  CDS            NeoR/KanR: aminoglycoside phosphotransferase from Tn5; aph(3')-II (or nptII); confers resistance to neomycin, kanamycin, and G418 (Geneticin®)
   7205..7668    +  polyA_signal   PGK poly(A) signal: mouse phosphoglycerate kinase 1 polyadenylation signal
   7690..7723    +  protein_bind   FRT (minimal): supports FLP-mediated excision but not integration (Turan and Bode, 2011) FLP recombinase from the Saccharomyces cerevisiae 2μ plasmid
   7764..7885    -  polyA_signal   SV40 poly(A) signal: SV40 polyadenylation signal
   7927..8547    -  CDS            tetR: TETR2_ECOLX - Experimental evidence at protein level: Swiss-Prot protein existence level 1. TetR is the repressor of the tetracycline resistance element; its N-terminal region forms a helix-turn-helix structure and binds DNA. Binding of tetracycline to TetR reduces the repressor affinity for the tetracycline resistance gene (tetA) promoter operator sites. From Escherichia coli.
   8558..8576    -  promoter       T7 promoter: promoter for bacteriophage T7 RNA polymerase
   8631..8677    -  intron         β-globin intron (fragment): intron from rabbit β-globin gene
   8677..8737    -  CDS            CmR (fragment): chloramphenicol acetyltransferase; cat; confers resistance to chloramphenicol
   8738..8758    -  promoter       cat promoter (fragment): promoter of the E. coli cat gene encoding chloramphenicol acetyltransferase
   8782..8802    -  intron         small t intron (fragment): SV40 (simian virus 40) small t antigen intron
   8808..9023    -  CDS            VP2_SV40 (fragment): Experimental evidence at protein level: Swiss-Prot protein existence level 1. Isoform VP4 is a viroporin inducing perforation of cellular membranes to trigger virus progeny release. Forms pores of 3 nm inner diameter. VP4 is expressed about 24 hours after the late structural proteins and is not incorporated into the mature virion. From Simian virus 40 (SV40).
   9031..9052    -  intron         small t intron (fragment): SV40 (simian virus 40) small t antigen intron
   9067..9086    -  protein_bind   lac operator (symmetric): The lac repressor binds to the lac operator to inhibit transcription in E. coli. This inhibition can be relieved by adding lactose or isopropyl-β-D-thiogalactopyranoside (IPTG). The symmetric lac operator was optimized for tight binding of lac repressor. lac repressor encoded by lacI
   9110..9129    -  protein_bind   lac operator (symmetric): The lac repressor binds to the lac operator to inhibit transcription in E. coli. This inhibition can be relieved by adding lactose or isopropyl-β-D-thiogalactopyranoside (IPTG). The symmetric lac operator was optimized for tight binding of lac repressor. lac repressor encoded by lacI
   9153..9172    -  protein_bind   lac operator (symmetric): The lac repressor binds to the lac operator to inhibit transcription in E. coli. This inhibition can be relieved by adding lactose or isopropyl-β-D-thiogalactopyranoside (IPTG). The symmetric lac operator was optimized for tight binding of lac repressor. lac repressor encoded by lacI
   9185..9235    -  intron         large T intron (fragment): SV40 (simian virus 40) large T antigen intron
   9244..9268    -  misc_feature   MCS (fragment): pUC18/19 multiple cloning site
   9290..9493    -  promoter       CMV promoter: human cytomegalovirus (CMV) immediate early promoter
   9494..9797    -  enhancer       CMV enhancer: human cytomegalovirus immediate early enhancer
   9860..9981    +  CDS            lacZα (fragment): LacZα fragment of β-galactosidase; lacZ fragment
  10051..10639   -  rep_origin     ori: high-copy-number ColE1/pMB1/pBR322/pUC origin of replication
  10810..11670   -  CDS            AmpR: β-lactamase; bla; confers resistance to ampicillin, carbenicillin, and related antibiotics
  11671..11775   -  promoter       AmpR promoter: bla
  11870..35      +  CDS            rop (fragment) (across the origin): Rop protein, which maintains plasmids at low copy number; rop
