[The description below was written by a language model from this plasmid's Addgene catalogue record and pLannotate feature annotations shown in this document.]
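Description:
LTRi EGFP is a mammalian expression and synthetic-biology plasmid of about 11.9 kb that carries a complete IPTG-inducible genetic switch, LTRi (Lac-Tet-RNAi), with EGFP as the regulated output. It is propagated in E. coli through a ColE1/pMB1-type origin with ampicillin resistance. Although the origin is annotated as a high-copy type, the depositor reports that the plasmid behaves as low copy. For selection in mammalian cells it contains a PGK promoter–NeoR–PGK poly(A) cassette conferring G418 resistance, flanked by minimal FRT sites that would permit FLP-mediated excision.

The feature table shows four interlocking modules. EGFP is driven by an RSV promoter followed by an intron-derived region containing three symmetric lac operators, and it ends in an SV40 poly(A) signal. A CMV enhancer/promoter expresses LacI constitutively, so EGFP transcription is repressed by default. A second CMV promoter, also followed by three symmetric lac operators, drives TetR, which places TetR under LacI control as well. Finally, a human U6 promoter containing a tet operator sits where it would drive the RNAi component. The table does not annotate the hairpin itself, and the record does not state its target sequence, though the switch design implies that it silences residual EGFP transcript.

Without inducer, LacI blocks both EGFP and TetR, leaving the U6-driven RNAi active to suppress leaky expression. Adding IPTG releases LacI, which turns on EGFP and also TetR; TetR in turn shuts off the U6 promoter. According to the depositor, this allows EGFP levels to be tuned. The construct serves as the reporter version of a tight, adjustable gene-expression switch for mammalian cells.
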