Addgene plasmid #15914: LTRi EGFP
Depositing lab: James Collins. Depositing organization: Boston University Medical Campus. Publication: A tunable genetic switch based on RNAi and repressor proteins for regulating gene expression in mammalian cells. Deans TL, Cantor CR, Collins JJ. Cell. 2007 Jul 27. 130(2):363-72. 10.1016/j.cell.2007.05.045 PubMed 17662949.
Backbone
  Vector backbone: LTRi (with neomycin R)
  Backbone size w/o insert (bp): 11100
  Vector type: Mammalian Expression, Synthetic Biology
  Selectable markers: Neomycin (select with G418)
Growth in bacteria
  Bacterial resistance: Ampicillin, 100 μg/mL
  Growth temperature: 37°C
  Growth strain: DH5alpha
  Growth instructions: Stratagene SURE Very low copy: TLD recommends Megapreps
  Copy number: Low Copy
Gene/Insert
  Gene/Insert name: EGFP
  Insert size (bp): 800
  Cloning method: Restriction Enzyme
  Sequencing primers: 5′ na
Terms and licenses: Academic/Nonprofit Terms; Industry Terms: Not Available to Industry
Depositor comments: We engineered a tunable genetic switch called LTRi, which stands for Lac-Tet-RNAi. Gene expression is turned on by adding an inducer, isopropyl-β-thiogalactopyranoside (IPTG). LTRi-EGFP allows scientists to tune the level of EGFP. See article for details.
How to cite: LTRi EGFP was a gift from James Collins (Addgene plasmid # 15914)
