>Addgene plasmid #15914 | LTRi EGFP | addgene partial sequence | sequence record 21633 | 15914 with pREP-F
GCNCCNGATCTAAGCTTGGANAACTACCTACAGAGATTTAAAGCTCTAAGGTANNTTGTNNNNNCTTANA
NCCTGCAGGTCGACTCTAGAGGATCCGATCTGACGGTTCACTAAACCAGCTCTGCTTATATAGACCTCCC
ACCGTACACGCCTACCGCCCATTTGCGTCAATGGGGCGGAGTTGTTACGACATTTTGGAAAGTCCCGTTG
ATTTTGGTGCCAAAACAAACTCCCATTGACGTCAATGGGGTGGAGACTTGGAAATCCCCGTGAGTCAAAC
CGCTATCCACGCCCATTGATGTACTGCCAAAACCGCATCACCATGGTAATAGCGATGACTAATACGTAGA
TGTACTGCCAAGTAGGAAAGTCCCATAAGGTCATGTACTGGGCATAATGCCAGGCGGGCCATTTACCGTC
ATTGACGTCAATAGGGGGCGTACTTGGCATATGATACACTTGATGTACTGCCAAGTGGGCAGTTTACCGT
AAATACTCCACCCATTGACGTCAATGGAAAGTCCCTATTGGCGTTACTATGGGAACATACGTCATTATTG
ACGTCAATGGGCGGGGGTCGTTGGGCGGTCAGCCAGGCGGGCCATTTACCGTAAGTTATGTAACGCGGAA
CTCCATATATGGGCTATGAACTAATGACCCCGTAATTGATTACTATTAATAACTAGAATTCACTGGCCG
